>Addgene plasmid #35262 | mouseMER77 | depositor partial sequence | sequence record 44466 | mouseMER77 sequence 945 bps
CCCCCACCTAATCACATCAGCAAGCAGCTGCCAGAGGGCCTAGCAGTCATTGGCCAGGTTTCCTGAGACT
ATGCCTCCTTGATGGACTCCATTGCAGTGTGTGAGCTTCTCTAACTTCTTTCTTGCTTATTGTTTTTGTG
TGTGAAATAATTCTCCATATTGGTGTTTGCTTGGGATATCATGGAACATTGTTCATTTACTAGAAAAACT
ATAACAAAATCCAACTTGACCAACACTAAACCATGGAGGAAAATGATAAAAATAAAAGTTTACAAAATAA
TAGAGAGAAAAGTTGTCAAACCACACTGACGTCTCCCTACTAATGTTTTGGAGGTCTTCAAGATTACTTT
GGATTTGATCAGTAGCTATAAGGATTCACAGAACACACTGGGGGGGGGTGAATTCCTCATTATACTTTTT
ATACCATCTGGAATGTAGCAGTCAAAATTAACCACTGAATAAGCACATAGAGTCTGACAAAGCATCAAAT
GTAGAGCCTCTACTTGTTCTCTGATGGAATCACAGACATTGTCCATATCCTGTCACCGATGTACAGTAGT
ACATACATAGTATTTCCAAATAGGGGAAACACCAGAGTTTTAGTGCATAGCGATCATGTTGGGGCCAGTC
TCATTCTTATGACTCACAGCACAAGGGCAGATCTTTCTTCAGCTATTACGAAGGTTCAGCTGACACTAGC
CTGTAATCCAGATGAGTGTTACTGTCTGGCTGACGCAGTCTCCAGGTGACAAAGCTACCTTATCAGATGG
AACTTAAGAGAACAGACCTCTTAGGAGACAAAGGCAAAGACAGCTTTCTTTGCGAAAGGTAAGGATTTTT
TTACCATGTTTCTGAAGCCTAGATTTTATTGAGGATCCTCACTTGTTAAATCTTTACAGAAAAGAGAGTT
TTTAGTAGGACTGTATGAGAAAGCAAATGAGCTTT
