>Addgene plasmid #35262 | mouseMER77 | addgene partial sequence | sequence record 44482 | RVprimer3 5'-CTAGCAAAATAGGCTGTCCC-3'
TTTCTCTGGCCTAACTGGCCGGGTACCTGAGCTCGCTAGCCCCCCACCTAATCACATCAGCAAGCAGCTG
CCAGAGGGCCTAGCAGTCATTGGCCAGGTTTCCTGAGACTATGCCTCCTTGATGGACTCCATTGCAGTGT
GTGAGCTTCTCTAACTTCTTTCTTGCTTATTGTTTTTGTGTGTGAAATAATTCTCCATATTGGTGTTTGC
TTGGGATATCATGGAACATTGTTCATTTATTAGAAAAACTATAACAAAATCCAACTTGACCAACACTAAA
CCATGGAGGAAAATGATAAAAATAAAAGTTTACAAAATAATAGAGAGAAAAGTTGTCAAACCACACTGAC
GTCTCCCTACTAATGTTTTGGAGGTCTTCAAGATTACTTTGGATTTGATCAGTAGCTATAAGGATTCACA
GAACACACTGGGGGGGGGTGAATTCCTCATTATACTTTTTATACCATCTGGAATGTAGCAGTCAAAATTA
ACCACTGAATAAGCACATAGAGTCTGACAAAGCATCAAATGTAGAGCCTCTACTTGTTCTCTGATGGAAT
CACAGACATTGTCCATATCCTGTCACCGATGTACAGTAGTACATACATAGTATTTCCAAATAGGGGAAAC
ACCAGAGTTTTAGTGCGTAGCGATCATGTTGGGGCCAGTCTCATTCTTATGACTCACAGCACAAGGGCAG
ATCTTTCTTCAGCTATTACGAAGGTTCAGCTGACACTAGCCTGTAATCCAGATGAGTGTTACTGTCTGGC
TGACGCAGTCTCCAGGTGACAAAGCTACCT
