[The description below was written by a language model from this plasmid's Addgene catalogue record.]
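Description:
mouseMER77 is a luciferase reporter plasmid built on the Promega pGL4.70 backbone (about 4 kb without insert), carrying an approximately 800 bp insert designated MER77 from mouse (M. musculus). MER77 is the name of a family of mammalian interspersed repeats, that is, an ancient transposable-element-derived sequence, so the insert is presumably the mouse genomic copy of such an element. The pGL4 series are promoterless or minimal-promoter reporter vectors intended for transient transfection into mammalian cells, with pGL4.70 generally described as a promoterless vector encoding a Renilla luciferase reporter. A candidate regulatory fragment is placed in the upstream cloning region, and luciferase output then reports whether that fragment can drive or modulate transcription. The record itself lists only "Luciferase" as the vector type and does not state which luciferase gene is present, where or in what orientation the insert was cloned, or whether any additional promoter was added.

The plasmid is propagated in E. coli under ampicillin selection, and its copy number is recorded as unknown. No feature table is provided, so the origin of replication, polyadenylation signals and other backbone elements cannot be confirmed from the record, and no mammalian selection marker is listed. The arrangement suggests a construct for testing the cis-regulatory (promoter or enhancer) activity of the mouse MER77 element in reporter assays, possibly in comparison with orthologous elements from other species as the "mouse" prefix implies. However, the record does not state the intended experiment or the cell types used.
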