Addgene plasmid #35262: mouseMER77
Depositing lab: Gunter Wagner. Depositing organization: Yale University.
Backbone
  Vector backbone: PGL4.70
  Backbone manufacturer: Promega
  Backbone size w/o insert (bp): 4000
  Vector type: Luciferase
Growth in bacteria
  Bacterial resistance: Ampicillin, 100 μg/mL
  Growth temperature: 37°C
  Growth strain: Top10/P3
  Copy number: Unknown
Gene/Insert
  Gene/Insert name: MER77
  Species: M. musculus (mouse)
  Insert size (bp): 800
Terms and licenses: Academic/Nonprofit Terms; Industry Terms: Not Available to Industry
How to cite: mouseMER77 was a gift from Gunter Wagner (Addgene plasmid # 35262 ; http://n2t.net/addgene:35262 ; RRID:Addgene_35262)
